>Addgene plasmid #175751 | pHAGE-FLAG-APEX2-GABARAPL2 | addgene full sequence | sequence record 346548 | Addgene NGS Result
TGGAAGGGCTAATTCACTCCCAAAGAAGACAAGATATCCTTGATCTGTGGATCTACCACACACAAGGCTA
CTTCCCTGATTAGCAGAACTACACACCAGGGCCAGGGGTCAGATATCCACTGACCTTTGGATGGTGCTAC
AAGCTAGTACCAGTTGAGCCAGATAAGGTAGAAGAGGCCAATAAAGGAGAGAACACCAGCTTGTTACACC
CTGTGAGCCTGCATGGGATGGATGACCCGGAGAGAGAAGTGTTAGAGTGGAGGTTTGACAGCCGCCTAGC
ATTTCATCACGTGGCCCGAGAGCTGCATCCGGAGTACTTCAAGAACTGCTGATATCGAGCTTGCTACAAG
GGACTTTCCGCTGGGGACTTTCCAGGGAGGCGTGGCCTGGGCGGGACTGGGGAGTGGCGAGCCCTCAGAT
CCTGCATATAAGCAGCTGCTTTTTGCCTGTACTGGGTCTCTCTGGTTAGACCAGATCTGAGCCTGGGAGC
TCTCTGGCTAACTAGGGAACCCACTGCTTAAGCCTCAATAAAGCTTGCCTTGAGTGCTTCAAGTAGTGTG
TGCCCGTCTGTTGTGTGACTCTGGTAACTAGAGATCCCTCAGACCCTTTTAGTCAGTGTGGAAAATCTCT
AGCAGTGGCGCCCGAACAGGGACTTGAAAGCGAAAGGGAAACCAGAGGAGCTCTCTCGACGCAGGACTCG
GCTTGCTGAAGCGCGCACGGCAAGAGGCGAGGGGCGGCGACTGGTGAGTACGCCAAAAATTTTGACTAGC
GGAGGCTAGAAGGAGAGAGATGGGTGCGAGAGCGTCAGTATTAAGCGGGGGAGAATTAGATCGCGATGGG
AAAAAATTCGGTTAAGGCCAGGGGGAAAGAAAAAATATAAATTAAAACATATAGTATGGGCAAGCAGGGA
GCTAGAACGATTCGCAGTTAATCCTGGCCTGTTAGAAACATCAGAAGGCTGTAGACAAATACTGGGACAG
CTACAACCATCCCTTCAGACAGGATCAGAAGAACTTAGATCATTATATAATACAGTAGCAACCCTCTATT
GTGTGCATCAAAGGATAGAGATAAAAGACACCAAGGAAGCTTTAGACAAGATAGAGGAAGAGCAAAACAA
AAGTAAGACCACCGCACAGCAAGCGGCCGGCCGCTGATCTTCAGACCTGGAGGAGGAGATATGAGGGACA
ATTGGAGAAGTGAATTATATAAATATAAAGTAGTAAAAATTGAACCATTAGGAGTAGCACCCACCAAGGC
AAAGAGAAGAGTGGTGCAGAGAGAAAAAAGAGCAGTGGGAATAGGAGCTTTGTTCCTTGGGTTCTTGGGA
GCAGCAGGAAGCACTATGGGCGCAGCGTCAATGACGCTGACGGTACAGGCCAGACAATTATTGTCTGGTA
TAGTGCAGCAGCAGAACAATTTGCTGAGGGCTATTGAGGCGCAACAGCATCTGTTGCAACTCACAGTCTG
GGGCATCAAGCAGCTCCAGGCAAGAATCCTGGCTGTGGAAAGATACCTAAAGGATCAACAGCTCCTGGGG
ATTTGGGGTTGCTCTGGAAAACTCATTTGCACCACTGCTGTGCCTTGGAATGCTAGTTGGAGTAATAAAT
CTCTGGAACAGATTTGGAATCACACGACCTGGATGGAGTGGGACAGAGAAATTAACAATTACACAAGCTT
AATACACTCCTTAATTGAAGAATCGCAAAACCAGCAAGAAAAGAATGAACAAGAATTATTGGAATTAGAT
AAATGGGCAAGTTTGTGGAATTGGTTTAACATAACAAATTGGCTGTGGTATATAAAATTATTCATAATGA
TAGTAGGAGGCTTGGTAGGTTTAAGAATAGTTTTTGCTGTACTTTCTATAGTGAATAGAGTTAGGCAGGG
ATATTCACCATTATCGTTTCAGACCCACCTCCCAACCCCGAGGGGACCCGACAGGCCCGAAGGAATAGAA
GAAGAAGGTGGAGAGAGAGACAGAGACAGATCCATTCGATTAGTGAACGGATCTCGACGGTATCGCCGAA
TTAATTCACAAATGGCAGTATTCATCCACAATTTTAAAAGAAAAGGGGGGATTGGGGGGTACAGTGCAGG
GGAAAGAATAGTAGACATAATAGCAACAGACATACAAACTAAAGAATTACAAAAACAAATTACAAAAATT
CAAAATTTTCGGGTTTATTACAGGGACAGCAGAGATCCAGTTTGGACTAGTGGAGTTCCGCGTTACATAA
CTTACGGTAAATGGCCCGCCTGGCTGACCGCCCAACGACCCCCGCCCATTGACGTCAATAATGACGTATG
TTCCCATAGTAACGCCAATAGGGACTTTCCATTGACGTCAATGGGTGGAGTATTTACGGTAAACTGCCCA
CTTGGCAGTACATCAAGTGTATCATATGCCAAGTACGCCCCCTATTGACGTCAATGACGGTAAATGGCCC
GCCTGGCATTATGCCCAGTACATGACCTTATGGGACTTTCCTACTTGGCAGTACATCTACGTATTAGTCA
TCGCTATTACCATGGTGATGCGGTTTTGGCAGTACATCAATGGGCGTGGATAGCGGTTTGACTCACGGGG
ATTTCCAAGTCTCCACCCCATTGACGTCAATGGGAGTTTGTTTTGGCACCAAAATCAACGGGACTTTCCA
AAATGTCGTAACAACTCCGCCCCATTGACGCAAATGGGCGGTAGGCGTGTACGGTGGGAGGTCTATATAA
GCAGAGCTCGTTTAGTGAACCGTCAGATCGCCTGGAGACGCCATCCACGCTGTTTTGACCTCCATAGAAG
ACACCGGCGGCCGCAGATCTCTCGAGGTTGATCTGCCACCATGATGGACTACAAGGATGACGACGATAAG
GGAAAGTCTTACCCAACTGTGAGTGCTGATTACCAGGACGCCGTTGAGAAGGCGAAGAAGAAGCTCAGAG
GCTTCATCGCTGAGAAGAGATGCGCTCCTCTAATGCTCCGTTTGGCATTCCACTCTGCTGGAACCTTTGA
CAAGGGCACGAAGACCGGTGGACCCTTCGGAACCATCAAGCACCCTGCCGAACTGGCTCACAGCGCTAAC
AACGGTCTTGACATCGCTGTTAGGCTTTTGGAGCCACTCAAGGCGGAGTTCCCTATTTTGAGCTACGCCG
ATTTCTACCAGTTGGCTGGCGTTGTTGCCGTTGAGGTCACGGGTGGACCTAAGGTTCCATTCCACCCTGG
AAGAGAGGACAAGCCTGAGCCACCACCAGAGGGTCGCTTGCCCGATCCCACTAAGGGTTCTGACCATTTG
AGAGATGTGTTTGGCAAAGCTATGGGGCTTACTGACCAAGATATCGTTGCTCTATCTGGGGGTCACACTA
TTGGAGCTGCACACAAGGAGCGTTCTGGATTTGAGGGTCCCTGGACCTCTAATCCTCTTATTTTCGACAA
CTCATACTTCACGGAGTTGTTGAGTGGTGAGAAGGAAGGTCTCCTTCAGCTACCTTCTGACAAGGCTCTT
TTGTCTGACCCTGTATTCCGCCCTCTCGTTGACAAATATGCAGCGGACGAAGATGCCTTCTTTGCTGATT
ACGCTGAGGCTCACCAAAAGCTTTCCGAGCTTGGGTTTGCTGATGCCGCTCGAGGTTATCAAACAAGTTT
GTACAAAAAAGCAGGCTCCACCATGAAGTGGATGTTCAAGGAGGACCACTCGCTGGAACACAGATGCGTG
GAGTCCGCGAAGATTCGAGCGAAATATCCCGACAGGGTTCCGGTGATTGTGGAAAAGGTCTCAGGCTCTC
AGATTGTTGACATTGACAAACGGAAGTACTTGGTTCCATCTGATATCACTGTGGCTCAGTTCATGTGGAT
CATCAGGAAAAGGATCCAGCTTCCTTCTGAAAAGGCGATCTTCCTGTTTGTGGATAAGACAGTCCCACAG
TCCAGCCTAACTATGGGACAGCTTTACGAGAAGGAAAAAGATGAAGATGGATTCTTATATGTGGCCTACA
GCGGAGAGAACACTTTTGGCTTCTAGGACCCAGCTTTCTTGTACAAAGTGGTTCGATAACGAATTCCGCC
CCCCCCCCCTAACGTTACTGGCCGAAGCCGCTTGGAATAAGGCCGGTGTGCGTTTGTCTATATGTTATTT
TCCACCATATTGCCGTCTTTTGGCAATGTGAGGGCCCGGAAACCTGGCCCTGTCTTCTTGACGAGCATTC
CTAGGGGTCTTTCCCCTCTCGCCAAAGGAATGCAAGGTCTGTTGAATGTCGTGAAGGAAGCAGTTCCTCT
GGAAGCTTCTTGAAGACAAACAACGTCTGTAGCGACCCTTTGCAGGCAGCGGAACCCCCCACCTGGCGAC
AGGTGCCTCTGCGGCCAAAAGCCACGTGTATAAGATACACCTGCAAAGGCGGCACAACCCCAGTGCCACG
TTGTGAGTTGGATAGTTGTGGAAAGAGTCAAATGGCTCTCCTCAAGCGTATTCAACAAGGGGCTGAAGGA
TGCCCAGAAGGTACCCCATTGTATGGGATCTGATCTGGGGCCTCGGTGCACATGCTTTACATGTGTTTAG
TCGAGGTTAAAAAAACGTCTAGGCCCCCCGAACCACGGGGACGTGGTTTTCCTTTGAAAAACACGATGAT
AATATGGCCACAACCATGACCGAGTACAAGCCCACGGTGCGCCTCGCCACCCGCGACGACGTCCCCAGGG
CCGTACGCACCCTCGCCGCCGCGTTCGCCGACTACCCCGCCACGCGCCACACCGTCGATCCGGACCGCCA
CATCGAGCGGGTCACCGAGCTGCAAGAACTCTTCCTCACGCGCGTCGGGCTCGACATCGGCAAGGTGTGG
GTCGCGGACGACGGCGCCGCGGTGGCGGTCTGGACCACGCCGGAGAGCGTCGAAGCGGGGGCGGTGTTCG
CCGAGATCGGCCCGCGCATGGCCGAGTTGAGCGGTTCCCGGCTGGCCGCGCAGCAACAGATGGAAGGCCT
CCTGGCGCCGCACCGGCCCAAGGAGCCCGCGTGGTTCCTGGCCACCGTCGGCGTCTCGCCCGACCACCAG
GGCAAGGGTCTGGGCAGCGCCGTCGTGCTCCCCGGAGTGGAGGCGGCCGAGCGCGCCGGGGTGCCCGCCT
TCCTGGAGACCTCCGCGCCCCGCAACCTCCCCTTCTACGAGCGGCTCGGCTTCACCGTCACCGCCGACGT
CGAGGTGCCCGAAGGACCGCGCACCTGGTGCATGACCCGCAAGCCCGGTGCCTGATGCATCGATGGATCC
TAATCAACCTCTGGATTACAAAATTTGTGAAAGATTGACTGGTATTCTTAACTATGTTGCTCCTTTTACG
CTATGTGGATACGCTGCTTTAATGCCTTTGTATCATGCTATTGCTTCCCGTATGGCTTTCATTTTCTCCT
CCTTGTATAAATCCTGGTTGCTGTCTCTTTATGAGGAGTTGTGGCCCGTTGTCAGGCAACGTGGCGTGGT
GTGCACTGTGTTTGCTGACGCAACCCCCACTGGTTGGGGCATTGCCACCACCTGTCAGCTCCTTTCCGGG
ACTTTCGCTTTCCCCCTCCCTATTGCCACGGCGGAACTCATCGCCGCCTGCCTTGCCCGCTGCTGGACAG
GGGCTCGGCTGTTGGGCACTGACAATTCCGTGGTGTTGTCGGGGAAATCATCGTCCTTTCCTTGGCTGCT
CGCCTGTGTTGCCACCTGGATTCTGCGCGGGACGTCCTTCTGCTACGTCCCTTCGGCCCTCAATCCAGCG
GACCTTCCTTCCCGCGGCCTGCTGCCGGCTCTGCGGCCTCTTCCGCGTCTTCGCCTTCGCCCTCAGACGA
GTCGGATCTCCCTTTGGGCCGCCTCCCCGCCTGAGATCCTTTAAGACCAATGACTTACAAGGCAGCTGTA
GATCTTAGCCACTTTTTAAAAGAAAAGGGGGGACTGGAAGGGCTAATTCACTCCCAACGAAGACAAGATC
TGCTTTTTGCTTGTACTGGGTCTCTCTGGTTAGACCAGATCTGAGCCTGGGAGCTCTCTGGCTAACTAGG
GAACCCACTGCTTAAGCCTCAATAAAGCTTGCCTTGAGTGCTTCAAGTAGTGTGTGCCCGTCTGTTGTGT
GACTCTGGTAACTAGAGATCCCTCAGACCCTTTTAGTCAGTGTGGAAAATCTCTAGCAGTAGTAGTTCAT
GTCATCTTATTATTCAGTATTTATAACTTGCAAAGAAATGAATATCAGAGAGTGAGAGGCCCGGGTTAAT
TAAGGAAAGGGCTAGATCATTCTTGAAGACGAAAGGGCCTCGTGATACGCCTATTTTTATAGGTTAATGT
CATGATAATAATGGTTTCTTAGACGTCAGGTGGCACTTTTCGGGGAAATGTGCGCGGAACCCCTATTTGT
TTATTTTTCTAAATACATTCAAATATGTATCCGCTCATGAGACAATAACCCTGATAAATGCTTCAATAAT
ATTGAAAAAGGAAGAGTATGAGTATTCAACATTTCCGTGTCGCCCTTATTCCCTTTTTTGCGGCATTTTG
CCTTCCTGTTTTTGCTCACCCAGAAACGCTGGTGAAAGTAAAAGATGCTGAAGATCAGTTGGGTGCACGA
GTGGGTTACATCGAACTGGATCTCAACAGCGGTAAGATCCTTGAGAGTTTTCGCCCCGAAGAACGTTTTC
CAATGATGAGCACTTTTAAAGTTCTGCTATGTGGCGCGGTATTATCCCGTGTTGACGCCGGGCAAGAGCA
ACTCGGTCGCCGCATACACTATTCTCAGAATGACTTGGTTGAGTACTCACCAGTCACAGAAAAGCATCTT
ACGGATGGCATGACAGTAAGAGAATTATGCAGTGCTGCCATAACCATGAGTGATAACACTGCGGCCAACT
TACTTCTGACAACGATCGGAGGACCGAAGGAGCTAACCGCTTTTTTGCACAACATGGGGGATCATGTAAC
TCGCCTTGATCGTTGGGAACCGGAGCTGAATGAAGCCATACCAAACGACGAGCGTGACACCACGATGCCT
GTAGCAATGGCAACAACGTTGCGCAAACTATTAACTGGCGAACTACTTACTCTAGCTTCCCGGCAACAAT
TAATAGACTGGATGGAGGCGGATAAAGTTGCAGGACCACTTCTGCGCTCGGCCCTTCCGGCTGGCTGGTT
TATTGCTGATAAATCTGGAGCCGGTGAGCGTGGGTCTCGCGGTATCATTGCAGCACTGGGGCCAGATGGT
AAGCCCTCCCGTATCGTAGTTATCTACACGACGGGGAGTCAGGCAACTATGGATGAACGAAATAGACAGA
TCGCTGAGATAGGTGCCTCACTGATTAAGCATTGGTAACTGTCAGACCAAGTTTACTCATATATACTTTA
GATTGATTTAAAACTTCATTTTTAATTTAAAAGGATCTAGGTGAAGATCCTTTTTGATAATCTCATGACC
AAAATCCCTTAACGTGAGTTTTCGTTCCACTGAGCGTCAGACCCCGTAGAAAAGATCAAAGGATCTTCTT
GAGATCCTTTTTTTCTGCGCGTAATCTGCTGCTTGCAAACAAAAAAACCACCGCTACCAGCGGTGGTTTG
TTTGCCGGATCAAGAGCTACCAACTCTTTTTCCGAAGGTAACTGGCTTCAGCAGAGCGCAGATACCAAAT
ACTGTTCTTCTAGTGTAGCCGTAGTTAGGCCACCACTTCAAGAACTCTGTAGCACCGCCTACATACCTCG
CTCTGCTAATCCTGTTACCAGTGGCTGCTGCCAGTGGCGATAAGTCGTGTCTTACCGGGTTGGACTCAAG
ACGATAGTTACCGGATAAGGCGCAGCGGTCGGGCTGAACGGGGGGTTCGTGCACACAGCCCAGCTTGGAG
CGAACGACCTACACCGAACTGAGATACCTACAGCGTGAGCTATGAGAAAGCGCCACGCTTCCCGAAGGGA
GAAAGGCGGACAGGTATCCGGTAAGCGGCAGGGTCGGAACAGGAGAGCGCACGAGGGAGCTTCCAGGGGG
AAACGCCTGGTATCTTTATAGTCCTGTCGGGTTTCGCCACCTCTGACTTGAGCGTCGATTTTTGTGATGC
TCGTCAGGGGGGCGGAGCCTATGGAAAAACGCCAGCAACGCGGCCTTTTTACGGTTCCTGGCCTTTTGCT
GGCCTTTTGCTCACATGTTCTTTCCTGCGTTATCCCCTGATTCTGTGGATAACCGTATTACCGCCTTTGA
GTGAGCTGATACCGCTCGCCGCAGCCGAACGACCGAGCGCAGCGAGTCAGTGAGCGAGGAAGCGGAAGAG
CGCCCAATACGCAAACCGCCTCTCCCCGCGCGTTGGCCGATTCATTAATGCAGCAAGCTCATGGCTGACT
AATTTTTTTTATTTATGCAGAGGCCGAGGCCGCCTCGGCCTCTGAGCTATTCCAGAAGTAGTGAGGAGGC
TTTTTTGGAGGCCTAGGCTTTTGCAAAAAGCTCCCCGTGGCACGACAGGTTTCCCGACTGGAAAGCGGGC
AGTGAGCGCAACGCAATTAATGTGAGTTAGCTCACTCATTAGGCACCCCAGGCTTTACACTTTATGCTTC
CGGCTCGTATGTTGTGTGGAATTGTGAGCGGATAACAATTTCACACAGGAAACAGCTATGACATGATTAC
GAATTTCACAAATAAAGCATTTTTTTCACTGCATTCTAGTTGTGGTTTGTCCAAACTCATCAATGTATCT
TATCATGTCTGGATCAACTGGATAACTCAAGCTAACCAAAATCATCCCAAACTTCCCACCCCATACCCTA
TTACCACTGCCAATTACCTGTGGTTTCATTTACTCTAAACCTGTGATTCCTCTGAATTATTTTCATTTTA
AAGAAATTGTATTTGTTAAATATGTACTACAAACTTAGTAGT
Features (pLannotate 1.2.2; 29 found; start..end, strand, type, name):
    377..634     +  LTR            5' LTR (truncated): truncated 5' long terminal repeat (LTR) from HIV-1
    681..806     +  misc_feature   HIV-1 Ψ: packaging signal of human immunodeficiency virus type 1
    790..1128    +  CDS            HIV-1 gag (fragment): gag protein from human immunodeficiency virus 1; gag
   1303..1536    +  misc_feature   RRE: The Rev response element (RRE) of HIV-1 allows for Rev-dependent mRNA export from the nucleus to the cytoplasm.
   1913..2013    +  CDS            Rev (fragment): human immunodeficiency virus 1 (HIV-1) Rev protein; rev; enhances nuclear export of unspliced and incompletely spliced viral mRNAs
   2062..2179    +  misc_feature   cPPT/CTS: central polypurine tract and central termination sequence of HIV-1
   2231..2534    +  enhancer       CMV enhancer: human cytomegalovirus immediate early enhancer
   2535..2738    +  promoter       CMV promoter: human cytomegalovirus (CMV) immediate early promoter
   2850..2873    +  CDS            3xFLAG (fragment): three tandem FLAG® epitope tags
   2870..3617    +  CDS            APEX2 (fragment): soybean ascorbate peroxidase, engineered to serve as a monomeric tag for electron microscopy and live-cell proteomics (Lam et al., 2015) more active than the original APEX due to the A134P mutation
   3633..3657    +  protein_bind   attB1: mutant version of attB; recombination site for the Gateway® BP reaction BP Clonase™
   3663..4013    +  CDS            GABARAPL2: GBRL2_BOVIN - Also known as GEF2. Experimental evidence at protein level: Swiss-Prot protein existence level 1. Ubiquitin-like modifier involved in intra-Golgi traffic (PubMed:10747018). Modulates intra-Golgi transport through coupling between NSF activity and SNAREs activation (PubMed:10747018). It first stimulates the ATPase activity of NSF which in turn stimulates the association with GOSR1 (PubMed:10747018). Involved in autophagy (By similarity). Plays a role in mitophagy which contributes to regulate mitochondrial quantity and quality by eliminating the mitochondria to a basal level to fu
   4018..4042    -  protein_bind   attB2: mutant version of attB; recombination site for the Gateway® BP reaction BP Clonase™
   4160..4622    +  misc_feature   IRES: internal ribosome entry site (IRES) of the encephalomyocarditis virus (EMCV)
   4636..5235    +  CDS            PuroR: puromycin N-acetyltransferase; pac from Streptomyces alboniger; confers resistance to puromycin
   5252..5840    +  misc_feature   WPRE: woodchuck hepatitis virus posttranscriptional regulatory element
   5848..5913    +  CDS            nef (fragment): NEF_HV1Z2 - Experimental evidence at protein level: Swiss-Prot protein existence level 1. Extracellular Nef protein targets CD4(+) T-lymphocytes for apoptosis by interacting with CXCR4 surface receptors. From Human immunodeficiency virus type 1 group M subtype D (isolate Z2/CDC-Z34) (HIV-1).
   5915..6148    +  LTR            3' LTR (ΔU3): self-inactivating 3' long terminal repeat (LTR) from HIV-1
   6353..6457    +  promoter       AmpR promoter: bla
   6458..7318    +  CDS            AmpR: β-lactamase; bla; confers resistance to ampicillin, carbenicillin, and related antibiotics
   7489..8077    +  rep_origin     ori: high-copy-number ColE1/pMB1/pBR322/pUC origin of replication
   8260..8314    +  CDS            lacI (fragment): lac repressor; lacI; The lac repressor binds to the lac operator to inhibit transcription in E. coli. This inhibition can be relieved by adding lactose or isopropyl-β-D-thiogalactopyranoside (IPTG).
   8320..8413    +  rep_origin     SV40 ori (fragment): SV40 origin of replication
   8438..8475    +  CDS            lacI (fragment): lac repressor; lacI; The lac repressor binds to the lac operator to inhibit transcription in E. coli. This inhibition can be relieved by adding lactose or isopropyl-β-D-thiogalactopyranoside (IPTG).
   8488..8509    +  protein_bind   CAP binding site: CAP binding activates transcription in the presence of cAMP. E. coli catabolite activator protein
   8524..8554    +  promoter       lac promoter: promoter for the E. coli lac operon
   8562..8578    +  protein_bind   lac operator: The lac repressor binds to the lac operator to inhibit transcription in E. coli. This inhibition can be relieved by adding lactose or isopropyl-β-D-thiogalactopyranoside (IPTG). lac repressor encoded by lacI
   8612..8695    +  polyA_signal   SV40 poly(A) signal (fragment): SV40 polyadenylation signal
   8862..329     +  CDS            nef (fragment) (across the origin): NEF_HV1BR - Experimental evidence at protein level: Swiss-Prot protein existence level 1. Extracellular Nef protein targets CD4(+) T-lymphocytes for apoptosis by interacting with CXCR4 surface receptors (PubMed:14990729). From Human immunodeficiency virus type 1 group M subtype B (isolate BRU/LAI) (HIV-1).
