[The description below was written by a language model from this plasmid's Addgene catalogue record and pLannotate feature annotations shown in this document.]
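Description:
pHAGE-FLAG-APEX2-GABARAPL2 is an HIV-1-derived lentiviral expression vector built on the pHAGE backbone for delivering a tagged human GABARAPL2 (GATE-16, an ATG8-family ubiquitin-like autophagy protein) into mammalian cells. In bacteria it is maintained through a high-copy ColE1/pUC-type origin and selected with ampicillin via the β-lactamase gene. The viral portion contains a truncated 5' LTR, the Ψ packaging signal with an adjoining gag fragment, the Rev response element for Rev-dependent nuclear export of the genomic RNA, the cPPT/CTS element, and a self-inactivating ΔU3 3' LTR. Structural and enzymatic viral functions are not encoded, so they would have to be supplied in trans for particle production.

Between the LTRs, a CMV enhancer/promoter drives a single bicistronic transcript. The first open reading frame begins with a short FLAG epitope (annotated as a fragment of 3xFLAG), followed by APEX2, the engineered soybean ascorbate peroxidase used for proximity biotinylation proteomics and electron microscopy contrast. This is fused through an attB1 site to the GABARAPL2 coding sequence. The flanking attB1 and attB2 sites reflect insertion of the gene by Gateway recombination. The annotation software matched the insert to the bovine orthologue, but the catalogue lists it as human. Downstream, an EMCV IRES allows translation of puromycin N-acetyltransferase from the same mRNA, so puromycin can be used to select transduced cells, and a WPRE enhances transcript expression. Placing the tags at the N-terminus leaves the C-terminus of GABARAPL2 free. The associated publication title indicates the construct was made for quantitative proteomic study of autophagy receptors in lysophagy, the turnover of damaged lysosomes, consistent with proximity labelling of proteins near GABARAPL2.
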