Addgene plasmid #175751: pHAGE-FLAG-APEX2-GABARAPL2
Purpose: Lentiviral vector expressing N-terminally tagged APEX2-FLAG-GABARAPL2
Depositing lab: Wade Harper. Depositing organization: Harvard Medical School. Publication: Quantitative proteomics reveals the selectivity of ubiquitin-binding autophagy receptors in the turnover of damaged lysosomes by lysophagy. Eapen VV, Swarup S, Hoyer MJ, Paulo JA, Harper JW. eLife. 2021 Sep 29;10. pii: 72328. doi: 10.7554/eLife.72328. PubMed 34585663.
Backbone
  Vector backbone: pHAGE
  Vector type: Lentiviral
Growth in bacteria
  Bacterial resistance: Ampicillin, 100 μg/mL
  Growth temperature: 37°C
  Growth strain: NEB Stable
  Copy number: Unknown
Gene/Insert
  Gene/Insert name: GABARAPL2
  Species: H. sapiens (human)
  Entrez Gene: GABARAPL2 (a.k.a. ATG8, ATG8C, GATE-16, GATE16, GEF-2, GEF2)
  Cloning method: Gateway Cloning
Terms and licenses: Academic/Nonprofit Terms; Industry Terms: Not Available to Industry
How to cite: pHAGE-FLAG-APEX2-GABARAPL2 was a gift from Wade Harper (Addgene plasmid # 175751 ; http://n2t.net/addgene:175751 ; RRID:Addgene_175751)
